>Addgene plasmid #183853 | JBL6416 | addgene full sequence | sequence record 370980 | Addgene NGS Result
GAATTCTAAAGATCTTTGACAGCTAGCTCAGTCCTAGGTATAATACTAGTCCGTTCTCAACGGGGTGCCA
CGCGTACGCGTGCGCTGAGAAAATACCCGTCGAACCTGATCCGGATAACGCCGGCGAAGGGATTTGAGGC
TCCTCGGTCAGTCCTTTGCCACTCTTTTTTGAGGTGCAAAGTGTTAAAAAAAATGAGCAAAGGAGAAGAA
CTTTTCACTGGAGTTGTCCCAATTCTTGTTGAATTAGATGGTGATGTTAATGGGCACAAATTTTCTGTCC
GTGGAGAGGGTGAAGGTGATGCTACAAACGGAAAACTCACCCTTAAATTTATTTGCACTACTGGAAAACT
ACCTGTTCCGTGGCCAACACTTGTCACTACTCTGACCTATGGTGTTCAATGCTTTTCCCGTTATCCGGAT
CACATGAAACGGCATGACTTTTTCAAGAGTGCCATGCCCGAAGGTTATGTACAGGAACGCACTATATCTT
TCAAAGATGACGGGACCTACAAGACGCGTGCTGAAGTCAAGTTTGAAGGTGATACCCTTGTTAATCGTAT
CGAGTTAAAGGGTATTGATTTTAAAGAAGATGGAAACATTCTTGGACACAAACTCGAGTACAACTTTAAC
TCACACAATGTATACATCACGGCAGACAAACAAAAGAATGGAATCAAAGCTAACTTCAAAATTCGCCACA
ACGTTGAAGATGGTTCCGTTCAACTAGCAGACCATTATCAACAAAATACTCCAATTGGCGATGGCCCTGT
CCTTTTACCAGACAACCATTACCTGTCGACACAATCTGTCCTTTCGAAAGATCCCAACGAAAAGCGTGAC
CACATGGTCCTTCTTGAGTTTGTAACTGCTGCTGGGATTACACATGGCATGGATGAGCTCTACAAATAAG
GATCTGAAGCTTGGGCCCGAACAAAAACTCATCTCAGAAGAGGATCTGAATAGCGCCGTCGACCATCATC
ATCATCATCATTGAGTTTAAACGGTCTCCAGCTTGGCTGTTTTGGCGGATGAGAGAAGATTTTCAGCCTG
ATACAGATTAAATCAGAACGCAGAAGCGGTCTGATAAAACAGAATTTGCCTGGCGGCAGTAGCGCGGTGG
TCCCACCTGACCCCATGCCGAACTCAGAAGTGAAACGCCGTAGCGCCGATGGTAGTGTGGGGTCTCCCCA
TGCGAGAGTAGGGAACTGCCAGGCATCAAATAAAACGAAAGGCTCAGTAGAAAGACTGGGCCTTTCGTTT
TATCTGTTGTTTGTCGGTGAACTGGATCCTTACTCGAGTCTAGACTGCAGTTGATCGGGCACGTAAGAGG
TTCCAACTTTCACCATAATGAAATAAGATCACTACCGGGCGTATTTTTTGAGTTATCGAGATTTTCAGGA
GCTAAGGAAGCTAAAATGGAGAAAAAAATCACTGGATATACCACCGTTGATATATCCCAATGGCATCGTA
AAGAACATTTTGAGGCATTTCAGTCAGTTGCTCAATGTACCTATAACCAGACCGTTCAGCTGGATATTAC
GGCCTTTTTAAAGACCGTAAAGAAAAATAAGCACAAGTTTTATCCGGCCTTTATTCACATTCTTGCCAGC
CTGATGAATGCTCATCCGGAATTTCGTATGGCAATGAAAGACGGTGAGCTGGTGATATGGGATAGTGTTC
ACCCTTGTTACACCGTTTTCCATGAGCAAACTGAAACGTTTTCATCGCTCTGGAGTGAATACCACGACGA
TTTCCGGCAGTTTCTACACATATATTCGCAAGATGTGGCGTGTTACGGTGAAAACCTGGCCTATTTCCCT
AAAGGGTTTATTGAGAATATGTTTTTCGTCTCAGCCAATCCCTGGGTGAGTTTCACCAGTTTTGATTTAA
ACGTGGCCAATATGGACAACTTCTTCGCCCCCGTTTTCACCATGGGCAAATATTATACGCAAGGCGACAA
GGTGCTGATGCCGCTGGCGATTCAGGTTCATCATGCCGTTTGTGATGGCTTCCATGTCGGCAGAATGCTT
AATGAATTACAACAGTACTGCGATGAGTGGCAGGGCGGGGCGTAATTTGATATCGAGCTCGCTTGGACTC
CTGTTGATAGATCCAGTAATGACCTCAGAACTCCATCTGGATTTGTTCAGAACGCTCGGTTGCCGCCGGG
CGTTTTTTATTGGTGAGAATCCAAGCCTCCGATCAACGTCTCATTTTCGCCAAAAGTTGGCCCAGGGCTT
CCCGGTATCAACAGGGACACCAGGATTTATTTATTCTGCGAAGTGATCTTCCGTCACAGGTATTTATTCG
GCGCAAAGTGCGTCGGGTGATGCTGCCAACTTACTGATTTAGTGTATGATGGTGTTTTTGAGGTGCTCCA
GTGGCTTCTGTTTCTATCAGCTGTCCCTCCTGTTCAGCTACTGACGGGGTGGTGCGTAACGGCAAAAGCA
CCGCCGGACATCAGCGCTAGCGGAGTGTATACTGGCTTACTATGTTGGCACTGATGAGGGTGTCAGTGAA
GTGCTTCATGTGGCAGGAGAAAAAAGGCTGCACCGGTGCGTCAGCAGAATATGTGATACAGGATATATTC
CGCTTCCTCGCTCACTGACTCGCTACGCTCGGTCGTTCGACTGCGGCGAGCGGAAATGGCTTACGAACGG
GGCGGAGATTTCCTGGAAGATGCCAGGAAGATACTTAACAGGGAAGTGAGAGGGCCGCGGCAAAGCCGTT
TTTCCATAGGCTCCGCCCCCCTGACAAGCATCACGAAATCTGACGCTCAAATCAGTGGTGGCGAAACCCG
ACAGGACTATAAAGATACCAGGCGTTTCCCCCTGGCGGCTCCCTCGTGCGCTCTCCTGTTCCTGCCTTTC
GGTTTACCGGTGTCATTCCGCTGTTATGGCCGCGTTTGTCTCATTCCACGCCTGACACTCAGTTCCGGGT
AGGCAGTTCGCTCCAAGCTGGACTGTATGCACGAACCCCCCGTTCAGTCCGACCGCTGCGCCTTATCCGG
TAACTATCGTCTTGAGTCCAACCCGGAAAGACATGCAAAAGCACCACTGGCAGCAGCCACTGGTAATTGA
TTTAGAGGAGTTAGTCTTGAAGTCATGCGCCGGTTAAGGCTAAACTGAAAGGACAAGTTTTGGTGACTGC
GCTCCTCCAAGCCAGTTACCTCGGTTCAAAGAGTTGGTAGCTCAGAGAACCTTCGAAAAACCGCCCTGCA
AGGCGGTTTTTTCGTTTTCAGAGCAAGAGATTACGCGCAGACCAAAACGATCTCAAGAAGATCATCTTAT
TAATCAGATAAAATATTTCTAGATTTCAGTGCAATTTATCTCTTCAAATGTAGCACCTGAAGTCAGCCCC
ATACGATATAAGTTGTAATTCTCATGTTTGACAGCTTATCATCGATAAGCTTCCGATGGCGCGCCGAGAG
GCTTTACACTTTATGCTTCCGGCT
Features (pLannotate 1.2.2; 14 found; start..end, strand, type, name):
     16..50      +  promoter       J23119(SpeI) promoter: bacterial promoter (Registry of Standard Biological Parts BBa J23119) modified to end with an SpeI site
     50..149     +  ncRNA          TPP: Accession: RF00059 - TPP riboswitch (THI element)
    193..906     +  CDS            Superfolder GFP: Superfolder GFP is a basic (constitutively fluorescent) green fluorescent protein published in 2005, derived from Aequorea victoria. It is reported to be a very rapidly-maturing weak dimer.
    974..991     +  CDS            capTEV™ (fragment): composite tag for in vivo biotinylation, TEV protease cleavage, and 6xHis tagging
   1098..1213    +  ncRNA          5S rRNA: Accession: RF00001 - 5S ribosomal RNA
   1217..1282    +  terminator     rrnB T1 terminator (fragment): transcription terminator T1 from the E. coli rrnB gene
   1318..1415    +  promoter       cat promoter: promoter of the E. coli cat gene encoding chloramphenicol acetyltransferase
   1416..2075    +  CDS            CmR: chloramphenicol acetyltransferase; cat; confers resistance to chloramphenicol
   2096..2190    +  terminator     lambda t0 terminator: transcription terminator from phage lambda
   2326..2469    +  mobile_element IS1 (fragment): prokaryotic transposable element IS1
   2588..2643    -  rep_origin     RSF ori (fragment): Plasmids containing the RSF 1030 origin of replication can be propagated in E. coli cells that contain additional plasmids with compatible origins.
   2731..3276    -  rep_origin     p15A ori: Plasmids containing the medium-copy-number p15A origin of replication can be propagated in E. coli cells that contain a second plasmid with the ColE1 origin.
   3388..3412    +  promoter       tet promoter (fragment): E. coli promoter for tetracycline efflux protein gene
   3433..3454    +  promoter       lac UV5 promoter (fragment): E. coli lac promoter with an "up" mutation
