[The description below was written by a language model from this plasmid's Addgene catalogue record and pLannotate feature annotations shown in this document.]
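Description:
JBL6416 is a small (about 3.5 kb) bacterial expression plasmid built on a p15A backbone for use in E. coli. It replicates from the p15A origin, which gives low-to-medium copy number and is compatible with ColE1-type plasmids. Selection is by chloramphenicol resistance, provided by a chloramphenicol acetyltransferase gene with its own cat promoter and followed by the lambda t0 terminator.

The payload is a fluorescent reporter for riboswitch function. The strong constitutive Anderson promoter J23119, in the version ending in a SpeI site, drives transcription directly into a mutant form of the E. coli thiB thiamine pyrophosphate (TPP) riboswitch, which sits immediately upstream of a superfolder GFP coding sequence. The variant is recorded as having randomized sequence at nucleotides 95–99 ("Randomized B"); the depositor comment instead labels it "Rand Inv 2", and the record does not explain the naming further. Transcription ends in an rrnB-derived region containing a 5S rRNA segment and a partial T1 terminator. Because the thiB element is a translational riboswitch, ligand binding in the wild-type RNA alters the leader fold to control ribosome access, so sfGFP fluorescence reports regulatory output while transcription stays constitutive.

The remaining annotations are short fragment matches (a 6xHis-type tag piece after sfGFP, IS1, the RSF origin, and the tet and lacUV5 promoters). These are most likely backbone remnants or partial homology hits rather than functional parts. The construct was assembled by Gibson cloning and appears to be one of a mutant series used to test how specific riboswitch sequences and intermediate RNA structures contribute to TPP-dependent regulation.
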