Addgene plasmid #183853: JBL6416
Purpose: sfGFP reporter under the control of Mutant E. coli thiB TPP Riboswitch under the control of a Constitutive promoter
Depositing lab: Julius Lucks. Depositing organization: Northwestern University. Publication: A transient intermediate RNA structure underlies the regulatory function of the E. coli thiB TPP translational riboswitch. Berman KE, Steans R, Hertz LM, Lucks JB. RNA. 2023 Nov;29(11):1658-1672. doi: 10.1261/rna.079427.122. Epub 2023 Jul 7. PubMed 37419663.
Backbone
  Vector backbone: p15a
  Vector type: Bacterial Expression
Growth in bacteria
  Bacterial resistance: Chloramphenicol, 25 μg/mL
  Growth temperature: 37°C
  Growth strain: DH5alpha
  Copy number: Low Copy
Gene/Insert
  Gene/Insert name: E. coli thiB TPP Riboswitch Randomized B nt95-99 regulated sfGFP
  Species: E. coli
  Promoter: J23119 - Anderson Promoter
  Cloning method: Gibson Cloning
Terms and licenses: Academic/Nonprofit Terms; Industry Terms: Not Available to Industry
Depositor comments: Spe1/J23119 Promoter + thiB TPP thiB E. coli Riboswitch Rand Inv 2+ sfGFP
How to cite: JBL6416 was a gift from Julius Lucks (Addgene plasmid # 183853 ; http://n2t.net/addgene:183853 ; RRID:Addgene_183853)
